Addgene plasmid #156571: pD649-HAsp-PILRB-Fc(DAPA)-AviTag-6xHis
Purpose: Mammalian expression of cell-surface protein extracellular domain fused to Fc(DAPA)-Avi-6xHis. Protein is secreted from cells.
Depositing lab: Chris Garcia. Depositing organization: Stanford University. Publication: A Human IgSF Cell-Surface Interactome Reveals a Complex Network of Protein-Protein Interactions. Wojtowicz WM, Vielmetter J, Fernandes RA, Siepe DH, Eastman CL, Chisholm GB, Cox S, Klock H, Anderson PW, Rue SM, Miller JJ, Glaser SM, Bragstad ML, Vance J, Lam AW, Lesley SA, Zinn K, Garcia KC. Cell. 2020 Aug 20;182(4):1027-1043.e17. doi: 10.1016/j.cell.2020.07.025. PubMed 32822567.
Backbone
  Vector backbone: pD649
  Backbone size w/o insert (bp): 6106
  Vector type: Mammalian Expression
Growth in bacteria
  Bacterial resistance: Ampicillin, 100 μg/mL
  Growth temperature: 37°C
  Growth strain: DH5alpha
  Copy number: High Copy
Gene/Insert
  Gene/Insert name: PILRB
  Species: H. sapiens (human)
  Insert size (bp): 516
  Mutation: Fc region of human IgG contains D265A and P329A mutations (DAPA)
  Entrez Gene: PILRB (a.k.a. FDFACT1, FDFACT2)
  Promoter: CMV/SP6
  Tag / fusion protein: Fc(DAPA)-AviTag-6xHis (C terminal on backbone)
  Cloning method: Restriction Enzyme; 5′ cloning site GCGGCCGC (not destroyed); 3′ cloning site GGCGCGCC (not destroyed)
  Sequencing primers: 5′ ATTTAGGTGACACTATAG; 3′ CACGTACCAGTTGAACTTCACC
Resource information
  A portion of this plasmid was derived from a plasmid made by: synthesis by ThermoFisher
Terms and licenses: Academic/Nonprofit Terms; Industry Terms: Not Available to Industry
Depositor comments: Some plasmids in this collection may have an IS4-like element ISVsa5 family transposase upstream of the CMV promoter.
How to cite: pD649-HAsp-PILRB-Fc(DAPA)-AviTag-6xHis was a gift from Chris Garcia (Addgene plasmid # 156571 ; http://n2t.net/addgene:156571 ; RRID:Addgene_156571)
