[The description below was written by a language model from this plasmid's Addgene catalogue record and pLannotate feature annotations shown in this document.]
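Description:
pD649-HAsp-PILRB-Fc(DAPA)-AviTag-6xHis is a mammalian expression plasmid built on the pD649 backbone for producing a secreted, soluble form of the human paired immunoglobulin-like receptor PILRB. It is propagated in E. coli as a high-copy plasmid through a ColE1/pUC-type origin and selected with ampicillin via a complete β-lactamase gene. The sequenced record of about 6.6 kb matches the stated backbone plus the 516 bp insert.

Expression is driven by the human CMV immediate early enhancer and promoter, followed by a fragment of CMV intron A and an SP6 promoter, which could support in vitro transcription and also serves as a sequencing primer site. The open reading frame starts with a signal peptide, named HAsp in the construct title. The annotation software matches part of this region to a mouse immunoglobulin heavy chain signal sequence, so its exact identity is not settled by the record. The PILRB extracellular domain is cloned between retained NotI and AscI sites and fused at its C terminus to a human IgG1 Fc carrying the D265A and P329A (DAPA) substitutions, which are generally used to reduce Fc effector binding. An AviTag for site-specific biotinylation and a 6xHis tag for metal-affinity purification follow according to the catalogue entry, although neither is annotated separately, and a bGH polyadenylation signal ends the transcript.

A second cassette with SV40 and EM7 promoters, puromycin N-acetyltransferase and ble-related coding fragments and an SV40 poly(A) signal suggests a drug-selection marker for mammalian cells, though both coding features are annotated only as fragments. The depositor notes that some plasmids in the collection may carry an IS4-like transposase upstream of the CMV promoter, but none is annotated here. The construct belongs to a set used to map interactions among human IgSF cell-surface proteins.
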