Features (pLannotate 1.2.2; 21 found; start..end, strand, type, name):
    139..186     -  promoter       EM7 promoter: synthetic bacterial promoter&nbsp
    234..563     -  promoter       SV40 promoter: SV40 enhancer and early promoter
    577..685     -  rep_origin     f1 ori (fragment): f1 bacteriophage origin of replication; arrow indicates direction of (+) strand synthesis
    686..797     -  polyA_signal   bGH poly(A) signal: bovine growth hormone polyadenylation signal
   1012..1689    -  CDS            IGHG1 (fragment): IGHG1_HUMAN - Experimental evidence at protein level: Swiss-Prot protein existence level 1. Constant region of immunoglobulin heavy chains. Immunoglobulins, also known as antibodies, are membrane-bound or secreted glycoproteins produced by B lymphocytes. In the recognition phase of humoral immunity, the membrane-bound immunoglobulins serve as receptors which, upon binding of a specific antigen, trigger the clonal expansion and differentiation of B lymphocytes into immunoglobulins- secreting plasma cells. Secreted immunoglobulins mediate the effector phase of humoral immunity, which results in
   1705..2220    -  CDS            PILRB (fragment): PILRB_HUMAN - Also known as FDFACT. Experimental evidence at protein level: Swiss-Prot protein existence level 1. Paired receptors consist of highly related activating and inhibitory receptors and are widely involved in the regulation of the immune system. PILRB is thought to act as a cellular signaling activating receptor that associates with ITAM-bearing adapter molecules on the cell surface. From Homo sapiens (Human).
   2329..2366    -  CDS            IgH signal sequence (fragment): signal sequence from the mouse immunoglobulin heavy chain variable region
   2370..2388    -  promoter       SP6 promoter: promoter for bacteriophage SP6 RNA polymerase
   2440..2483    -  intron         CMV intron (fragment): modified intron A from human cytomegalovirus
   2619..2822    -  promoter       CMV promoter: human cytomegalovirus (CMV) immediate early promoter
   2823..3126    -  enhancer       CMV enhancer: human cytomegalovirus immediate early enhancer
   3369..3385    -  protein_bind   lac operator: The lac repressor binds to the lac operator to inhibit transcription in E. coli. This inhibition can be relieved by adding lactose or isopropyl-β-D-thiogalactopyranoside (IPTG). lac repressor encoded by lacI
   3841..3860    +  CDS            lacZα (fragment): LacZα fragment of β-galactosidase; lacZ fragment
   3885..3902    -  terminator     rrnB T2 terminator (fragment): transcription terminator T2 from the E. coli rrnB gene
   4127..4715    -  rep_origin     ori: high-copy-number ColE1/pMB1/pBR322/pUC origin of replication
   4826..4850    +  CDS            KanR (fragment): aminoglycoside phosphotransferase; aph(3')-Ia; confers resistance to kanamycin
   4880..4976    +  promoter       AmpR promoter (fragment): bla
   4979..5839    +  CDS            AmpR: β-lactamase; bla; confers resistance to ampicillin, carbenicillin, and related antibiotics
   5892..6013    -  polyA_signal   SV40 poly(A) signal: SV40 polyadenylation signal
   6008..6133    -  CDS            ble (fragment): BLE_KLEPN - Experimental evidence at protein level: Swiss-Prot protein existence level 1. Binding protein with a strong affinity to the bleomycin family of antibiotics. Binds to CL990; an antimitotic-antibiotic compound. From Klebsiella pneumoniae.
   6143..120     -  CDS            PuroR (fragment) (across the origin): puromycin N-acetyltransferase; pac from Streptomyces; confers resistance to puromycin
>Addgene plasmid #156571 | pD649-HAsp-PILRB-Fc(DAPA)-AviTag-6xHis | addgene full sequence | sequence record 368742 | Addgene NGS Result
GTCCGGATCGACGGTGTGGCGCGTGGCGGGGTAGTCGGCGAACGCGGCGGCGAGGGTGCGTACGGCCCTG
GGGACGTCGTCGCGGGTGGCGAGGCGCACCGTGGGCTTGTACTCGGTCATGGTTTAGTTCCTCACCTTGT
CGTATTATACTATGCCGATATACTATGCCGATGATTAATTGTCAACACGTGCTGATCAGATCCGAAAATG
GATATACAAGCTCCCGGGAGCTTTTTGCAAAAGCCTAGGCCTCCAAAAAAGCCTCCTCACTACTTCTGGA
ATAGCTCAGAGGCAGAGGCGGCCTCGGCCTCTGCATAAATAAAAAAAATTAGTCAGCCATGGGGCGGAGA
ATGGGCGGAACTGGGCGGAGTTAGGGGCGGGATGGGCGGAGTTAGGGGCGGGACTATGGTTGCTGACTAA
TTGAGATGCATGCTTTGCATACTTCTGCCTGCTGGGGAGCCTGGGGACTTTCCACACCTGGTTGCTGACT
AATTGAGATGCATGCTTTGCATACTTCTGCCTGCTGGGGAGCCTGGGGACTTTCCACACCCTAACTGACA
CACATTCCACAGAATTAATTCGCGTTAAATTTTTGTTAAATCAGCTCATTTTTTAACCAATAGGCCGAAA
TCGGCAAAATCCCTTATAAATCAAAAGAATAGACCGAGATAGGGTTGAGTGTTGTGATGCAATTTCCTCA
TTTTATTAGGAAAGGACAGTGGGAGTGGCACCTTCCAGGGTCAAGGAAGGCACGGGGGAGGGGCAAACAA
CAGATGGCTGGCAACTAGAAGGCACAGTCGAGGCTGATTTTCTCTATCTATTTATTTTACTACTCAAGAC
TATCTTGCAAAGTAGAAGAACCCTGTCTGCAGTATGACGACCGTGTATACCCGATTGGCTTACCGGGTAA
CGCGTTGTGCCAGTGACTACAGGCCGGCCTTAGTGGTGATGGTGGTGGTGTTCATGCCACTCAATCTTCT
GAGCCTCGAAAATATCATTAAGACCGCTGCCGCCGGGGCTCAGGCTCAGGGACTTCTGGGTGTAGTGGTT
GTGCAGGGCCTCGTGCATCACGCTGCAGCTGAACACGTTGCCCTGCTGCCACCTGGACTTGTCCACGGTC
AGCTTGCTGTACAGGAAGAAGCTGCCGTCGCTGTCCAGCACTGGGGGGGTGGTCTTGTAGTTGTTCTCGG
GCTGGCCGTTGCTCTCCCACTCCACGGCGATATCGCTGGGGTAGAAGCCCTTCACCAGACAGGTCAGGGA
CACCTGGTTCTTGGTCATCTCCTCCCGGCTGGGGGGCAGGGTGTACACCTGGGGCTCCCGTGGCTGGCCC
TTGGCCTTGCTGATTGTCTTTTCGATTGGGGCAGCCAGGGCCTTGTTGGAGACTTTGCACTTGTATTCTT
TGCCGTTCAGCCAGTCCTGGTGCAGCACGGTCAGCACGGACACCACCCTGTAGGTGCTGTTGTACTGCTC
CTCTCTGGGCTTGGTCTTGGCGTTGTGCACCTCCACGCCGTCCACGTACCAGTTGAACTTCACCTCTGGG
TCCTCGTGGGACACGGCCACCACCACGCAGGTCACCTCGGGGGTCCTGCTGATCATCAGGGTGTCCTTGG
GCTTGGGGGGGAACAGGAACACGGAAGGCCCTCCCAGCAGTTCTGGAGCTGGGCAGGGGGGGCAGGTGTG
GGTCTTGTCGCCGCCCGGCGCGCCTCTAATGGCGGTATCCAGGCTCAGGTGCCAGCTCTCAGAGTGTCCC
TTGCTCTCTGTCACTCTCAGGCCGGCGATTGTTGTTGTGCTGCTAGGCCTCCAAGTTGTGGTGGTGGTCA
CGGCCTGGGTGATTGTCAGCTTGGTGCCCTTGATGCTCTGCAGCTGCTGTCTACCACTCCGCCTGGTATC
CAGTTCCACTCTGCAGAAGTAGACGCTCTGGTCCTCTTTCCGCAGGTTGCTGATTCTCAGGAAGCCGCTC
TCTTGGCCCTCTGTCCAGTTCAGGAACAGCCGGTTCACGTAGTCCTTGTGGATGCTAGGTGGTCTTGTGC
TGTAGAAGCTCTGGCCGTGGAAGTGGCCTCTTCTCCAAGAGATCCGCACATTGGGCACGATGGCGAGTTC
CCAGGGGTAGTAGAAGCTGAAGGGGATTTCCACGCTGCCGCCCATAGAGGCAGACAGGTGCTTAGGCTGT
GTCACGCCATACAGGTAGCTAGGGCCAGAGCCTGTAGATCCACCAGGTTGGGCGGCCGCAGCGAACACCA
GGCAGAAGATGTAGCTCAGGGCAATGATGGTCTTCATGGTGGCGCTAGCAGGCGCGTTTTCGATAGAACC
GAGGTGCAGTTGGACCTGGGAGTGGACACCTGTGGAGAGAAAGGCAAAGTGGATGTTATTCTATAGTGTC
ACCTAAATCGTATGTGTATGATACATAAGGTTATGTATTAATTGTAGCCGCGTTCTAACGAAGCCAAGGG
GGTGGGCCTATAGACTCTATAGGCGGTACTTACGTCACTCTTGGCACGGGGAATCCGCGTTCCAATGCAC
CGTTCCCGGCCGCGGAGGCTGGATCGGTCCCGGTGTCTTCTATGGAGGTCAAAACAGCGTGGATGGCGTC
TCCAGGCGATCTGACGGTTCACTAAACGAGCTCTGCTTATATAGACCTCCCACCGTACACGCCTACCGCC
CATTTGCGTCAATGGGGCGGAGTTGTTACGACATTTTGGAAAGTCCCGTTGATTTTGGTGCCAAAACAAA
CTCCCATTGACGTCAATGGGGTGGAGACTTGGAAATCCCCGTGAGTCAAACCGCTATCCACGCCCATTGA
TGTACTGCCAAAACCGCATCACCATGGTAATAGCGATGACTAATACGTAGATGTACTGCCAAGTAGGAAA
GTCCCATAAGGTCATGTACTGGGCATAATGCCAGGCGGGCCATTTACCGTCATTGACGTCAATAGGGGGC
GTACTTGGCATATGATACACTTGATGTACTGCCAAGTGGGCAGTTTACCGTAAATACTCCACCCATTGAC
GTCAATGGAAAGTCCCTATTGGCGTTACTATGGGAACATACGTCATTATTGACGTCAATGGGCGGGGGTC
GTTGGGCGGTCAGCCAGGCGGGCCATTTACCGTAAGTTATGTAACGCGGAACTCCATATATGGGCTATGA
ACTAATGACCCCGTAATTGATTACTATTAATAACTAGTCAATAATCAATGCCAACATGGCGGTCATATTG
GACATGAGCCAATATAAATGTACATATTATGATATAGATACAACGTATGCAATGGCCAATAGCCAATATT
GATTTATGCTATATAACCAATGAATAATATGGCTAATGGCCAATATTGAGTCAACGCCACTGTGCATGAA
GCTCGTAATTGTTATCCGCTCACAATTAAGGGCGACACAAAATTTATTCTAAATGATAATAAATACTGAT
AACATCTTATAGTTTGTATTATATTTTGTATTATCGTTGACATGTATAATTTTGATATCAAAAACTGATT
TTCCCTTTATTATTTTCGAGATTTATTTTCTTAATTCTCTTTAACAAACTAGAAATATTGTATATACAAA
AAATCATAAATAATAGATGAATAGTTTAATTATAGGTGTTCATCAATCGAAAAAGCAACGTATCTTATTT
AAAGTGCGTTGCTTTTTTCTCATTTATAAGGTTAAATAATTCTCATATATCAAGCAAAGTGACAGGCGCC
CTTAAATATTCTGACAAATGCTCTTTCCCTAAACTCCCCCCATAAAAAAACCCGCCGAAGCGGGTTTTTA
CGTTATTTGCGGATTAACGATTACTCGTTATCAGAACCGCCCAGGGGGCCCGAGCTTAAGACTGGCCGTC
GTTTTACAACACAGAAAGAGTTTGTAGAAACGCAAAAAGGCCATCCGTCAGGGGCCTTCTGCTTAGTTTG
ATGCCTGGCAGTTCCCTACTCTCGCCTTCCGCTTCCTCGCTCACTGACTCGCTGCGCTCGGTCGTTCGGC
TGCGGCGAGCGGTATCAGCTCACTCAAAGGCGGTAATACGGTTATCCACAGAATCAGGGGATAACGCAGG
AAAGAACATGTGAGCAAAAGGCCAGCAAAAGGCCAGGAACCGTAAAAAGGCCGCGTTGCTGGCGTTTTTC
CATAGGCTCCGCCCCCCTGACGAGCATCACAAAAATCGACGCTCAAGTCAGAGGTGGCGAAACCCGACAG
GACTATAAAGATACCAGGCGTTTCCCCCTGGAAGCTCCCTCGTGCGCTCTCCTGTTCCGACCCTGCCGCT
TACCGGATACCTGTCCGCCTTTCTCCCTTCGGGAAGCGTGGCGCTTTCTCATAGCTCACGCTGTAGGTAT
CTCAGTTCGGTGTAGGTCGTTCGCTCCAAGCTGGGCTGTGTGCACGAACCCCCCGTTCAGCCCGACCGCT
GCGCCTTATCCGGTAACTATCGTCTTGAGTCCAACCCGGTAAGACACGACTTATCGCCACTGGCAGCAGC
CACTGGTAACAGGATTAGCAGAGCGAGGTATGTAGGCGGTGCTACAGAGTTCTTGAAGTGGTGGGCTAAC
TACGGCTACACTAGAAGAACAGTATTTGGTATCTGCGCTCTGCTGAAGCCAGTTACCTTCGGAAAAAGAG
TTGGTAGCTCTTGATCCGGCAAACAAACCACCGCTGGTAGCGGTGGTTTTTTTGTTTGCAAGCAGCAGAT
TACGCGCAGAAAAAAAGGATCTCAAGAAGATCCTTTGATCTTTTCTACGGGGTCTGACGCTCAGTGGAAC
GACGCGCGCGTAACTCACGTTAAGGGATTTTGGTCATGAGCAAGGGGTGTTATGAGCCATATTCAGGTAT
AAATGGGCTCGCGATAATGTTCAGAATTGGTTAATTGGTTGTAACACTGACCCCTATTTGTTTATTTTTC
TAAATACATTCAAATATGTATCCGCTCATGAGACAATAACCCTGATAAATGCTTCAATAATATTGAAAAA
GGAAGAATATGAGTATTCAACATTTCCGTGTCGCCCTTATTCCCTTTTTTGCGGCATTTTGCCTTCCTGT
TTTTGCTCACCCAGAAACGCTGGTGAAAGTAAAAGATGCTGAAGATCAGTTGGGTGCACGAGTGGGTTAC
ATCGAACTGGATCTCAACAGCGGTAAGATCCTTGAGAGTTTTCGCCCCGAAGAACGTTTTCCAATGATGA
GCACTTTTAAAGTTCTGCTATGTGGCGCGGTATTATCCCGTATTGACGCCGGGCAAGAGCAACTCGGTCG
CCGCATACACTATTCTCAGAATGACTTGGTTGAGTACTCACCAGTCACAGAAAAGCATCTTACGGATGGC
ATGACAGTAAGAGAATTATGCAGTGCTGCCATAACCATGAGTGATAACACTGCGGCCAACTTACTTCTGA
CAACGATCGGAGGACCGAAGGAGCTAACCGCTTTTTTGCACAACATGGGGGATCATGTAACTCGCCTTGA
TCGTTGGGAACCGGAGCTGAATGAAGCCATACCAAACGACGAGCGTGACACCACGATGCCTGTAGCGATG
GCAACAACGTTGCGCAAACTATTAACTGGCGAACTACTTACTCTAGCTTCCCGGCAACAATTAATAGACT
GGATGGAGGCGGATAAAGTTGCAGGACCACTTCTGCGCTCGGCCCTTCCGGCTGGCTGGTTTATTGCTGA
TAAATCCGGAGCCGGTGAGCGTGGTTCTCGCGGTATCATCGCAGCGCTGGGGCCAGATGGTAAGCCCTCC
CGTATCGTAGTTATCTACACGACGGGGAGTCAGGCAACTATGGATGAACGAAATAGACAGATCGCTGAGA
TAGGTGCCTCACTGATTAAGCATTGGTAATGACCATGATTACGCCAAGCTCTAGCTAGAGGTCGACGGTA
TACAGACATGATAAGATACATTGATGAGTTTGGACAAACCACAACTAGAATGCAGTGAAAAAAATGCTTT
ATTTGTGAAATTTGTGATGCTATTGCTTTATTTGTAACCATTATAAGCTGCAATAAACAAGTTGGGGTGG
GCGAAGAACTCCAGCATGAGATCCCCGCGCTGGAGGATCATCCAGCCGGCGTCCCGGAAAACGATTCCGA
AGCCCAACCTTTCATAGAAGGCGGCGGTGGAATCGAAATCTCGTAGCACGTGTCAGGCACCGGGCTTGCG
GGTCATGCACCAGGTGCGCGGTCCTTCGGGCACCTCGACGTCGGCGGTGACGGTGAAGCCGAGCCGCTCG
TAGAAGGGGAGGTTGCGGGGCGCGGATGTCTCCAGGAAGGCGGGCACCCCGGCGCGCTCGGCCGCCTCCA
CTCCGGGGAGCACGACGGCGCTGCCCAGACCCTTGCCCTGGTGGTCGGGCGAGACGCCGACGGTGGCCAG
GAACCACGCGGGCTCCTTGGGCCGGTGCGGCGCCAGGAGGCCTTCCATCTGTTGCTGCGCGGCCAGCCGG
GAACCGCTCAACTCGGCCATGCGCGGGCCGATCTCGGCGAACACCGCCCCCGCTTCGACGCTCTCCGGCG
TGGTCCAGACCGCCACCGCGGCGCCGTCGTCCGCGACCCACACCTTGCCGATGTCGAGCCCGACGCGCGT
GAGGAAGAGTTCTTGCAGCTCGGTGACCCGCTCGATGTGGCG
